Addgene plasmid #244316: pAAVLINK-EF1alpha-HA-5'-CECR2
Purpose: 5' AAVLINK plasmid for CECR2 expression
Depositing lab: Zhonghua Lu. Depositing organization: Shenzhen Institute of Advanced Technology (SIAT), Chinese Academy of Sciences. Publication: AAVLINK: A potent DNA-recombination method for large cargo delivery in gene therapy. Lin J, Lin Y, Liu N, Cao W, Zhang J, Wen S, Zhang Y, Liao W, Hong Z, Lin Y, Liu Q, Liu H, Li Q, Chen B, Li M, Luo Z, Yang L, Yang Y, Zheng SH, Wang Y, Chu H, Hu Y, Qin Y, Luo BX, Tian S, Chen Y, Yan T, Yang L, Wang H, Liu T, Jiang Y, Lu Z. Cell. 2026 Feb 5;189(3):969-986.e17. doi: 10.1016/j.cell.2025.12.039. Epub 2026 Jan 27. PubMed 41605211.
Backbone
  Vector backbone: pAAV-MCS2
  Backbone manufacturer: Steve Jackson (Addgene # 46954)
  Vector type: AAV
Growth in bacteria
  Bacterial resistance: Ampicillin, 100 μg/mL
  Growth temperature: 37°C
  Growth strain: NEB Stable
  Copy number: High Copy
Gene/Insert
  Gene/Insert name: CECR2
  Species: H. sapiens (human)
  Entrez Gene: CECR2
  Promoter: EF1alpha
  Tag / fusion protein: HA (N terminal on insert)
  Cloning method: Restriction Enzyme; 5′ cloning site unknown (unknown if destroyed)
Terms and licenses: Academic/Nonprofit Terms; Industry Terms: Not Available to Industry
Depositor comments: The depositor confirms that discrepancies between the depositor's sequence and Addgene's sequences have no functional consequences. Addgene NGS finds P658H in CECR2 (NM_001290047). See publication for corresponding AAV Link vectors.
How to cite: pAAVLINK-EF1alpha-HA-5'-CECR2 was a gift from Zhonghua Lu (Addgene plasmid # 244316 ; http://n2t.net/addgene:244316 ; RRID:Addgene_244316)
