[The description below was written by a language model from this plasmid's Addgene catalogue record and pLannotate feature annotations shown in this document.]
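Description:
pAAVLINK-EF1alpha-HA-5'-CECR2 is an AAV transfer plasmid built on the pAAV-MCS2 backbone. It serves as the 5' half of a two-vector AAVLINK set for expressing human CECR2, a chromatin-reader component of CERF and ISWI-type remodelling complexes whose coding sequence is delivered as a split cargo. The roughly 6.1 kb plasmid is maintained in bacteria through a high-copy ColE1/pUC-type origin and selected with ampicillin via the β-lactamase gene. An f1 phage origin is also present, along with small remnants of pBR322 bom and rop. AAV2 inverted terminal repeats flank the payload so that it can be packaged into recombinant AAV. The annotation finds the right ITR intact and only short fragments of the left one, which may reflect the difficulty of sequencing or annotating ITRs. The use of a recombination-deficient growth strain fits the general instability of these repeats.

Between the ITRs, an EF-1α core promoter followed by a truncated HTLV-1 5' LTR segment (a hybrid arrangement commonly used as a compact, strong promoter) drives an N-terminally HA-tagged 5' portion of the CECR2 coding sequence. The HA tag is listed in the catalogue entry but is not annotated separately in the feature table. The CECR2 fragment ends directly at a short piece of a chimeric β-globin/immunoglobulin intron, which probably supplies a splice donor, and this is followed by a lox2272 site. No polyadenylation signal is annotated. This layout suggests that Cre-mediated recombination at lox2272 joins this genome to a matching 3' vector, after which splicing removes the junction to restore a full-length transcript. However, the record does not describe the partner construct or the source of Cre. Repository sequencing found a P658H substitution in CECR2, which the depositor reports has no functional consequence.
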