Features (pLannotate 1.2.2; 15 found; start..end, strand, type, name):
     12..39      +  repeat_region  AAV2 ITR (fragment): inverted terminal repeat of adeno-associated virus serotype 2 inverted
     68..95      +  repeat_region  AAV2 ITR (fragment): inverted terminal repeat of adeno-associated virus serotype 2 inverted
    175..386     +  promoter       EF-1α core promoter: core promoter for human elongation factor EF-1α
    399..667     +  LTR            5' LTR (truncated): truncated 5' long terminal repeat (LTR) from human T-cell leukemia virus (HTLV) type 1
    737..3247    +  CDS            CECR2 (fragment) (sequence partly withheld): CECR2_HUMAN - Also known as KIAA1740. Experimental evidence at protein level: Swiss-Prot protein existence level 1. Chromatin reader component of histone-modifying complexes, such as the CERF (CECR2-containing-remodeling factor) complex and ISWI- type complex (PubMed:15640247, PubMed:26365797, PubMed:22464331). It thereby plays a role in various processes during development: required during embryogenesis for neural tube closure and inner ear development. In adults, required for spermatogenesis, via the formation of ISWI-type chromatin complexes (By similarity). In histone-modifying complexes,
   3246..3286    +  intron         chimeric intron (fragment): chimera between introns from human β-globin and immunoglobulin heavy chain genes
   3295..3323    +  protein_bind   lox2272 (fragment): Cre-mediated recombination occurs in the 8-bp core sequence (GGATACTT). lox2272 sites are compatible with each other, but incompatible with loxP or loxN sites (Lee and Saito, 1988). Cre recombinase
   3368..3508    +  repeat_region  AAV2 ITR: inverted terminal repeat of adeno-associated virus serotype 2 inverted
   3513..3564    -  misc_feature   bom (fragment): basis of mobility region from pBR322
   3583..4038    +  rep_origin     f1 ori (sequence partly withheld): f1 bacteriophage origin of replication; arrow indicates direction of (+) strand synthesis
   4039..4088    -  misc_feature   bom (fragment): basis of mobility region from pBR322
   4190..4225    -  CDS            rop (fragment): Rop protein, which maintains plasmids at low copy number; rop
   4320..4424    +  promoter       AmpR promoter: bla
   4425..5285    +  CDS            AmpR: β-lactamase; bla; confers resistance to ampicillin, carbenicillin, and related antibiotics
   5456..6044    +  rep_origin     ori: high-copy-number ColE1/pMB1/pBR322/pUC origin of replication
>Addgene plasmid #244316 | pAAVLINK-EF1alpha-HA-5'-CECR2 | addgene full sequence | sequence record 491864 | Addgene NGS Result
CCTGCAGGCAGCTGCGCGCTCGCTCGCTCACTGAGGCCGCCCGGGCGTCGGGCGACCTTTGGTCGCCCGG
CCTCAGTGAGCGAGCGAGCGCGCAGAGAGGGAGTGGCCAACTCCATCACTAGGGGTTCCTGCGGCCGCAC
GCGTGGATCTGCGATCGCTCCGGTGCCCGTCAGTGGGCAGAGCGCACATCGCCCACAGTCCCCGAGAAGT
TGGGGGGAGGGGTCGGCAATTGAACGGGTGCCTAGAGAAGGTGGCGCGGGGTAAACTGGGAAAGTGATGT
CGTGTACTGGCTCCGCCTTTTTCCCGAGGGTGGGGGAGAACCGTATATAAGTGCAGTAGTCGCCGTGAAC
GTTCTTTTTCGCAACGGGTTTGCCGCCAGAACACAGCTGAAGCTTCGAGGGGCTCGCATCTCTCCTTCAC
GCGCCCGCCGCCCTACCTGAGGCCGCCATCCACGCCGGTTGAGTCGCGTTCTGCCGCCTCCCGCCTGTGG
TGCCTCCTGAACTGCGTCCGCCGTCTAGGTAAGTTTAAAGCTCAGGTCGAGACCGGGCCTTTGTCCGGCG
CTCCCTTGGAGCCTACCTAGACTCAGCCGGCTCTCCACGCTTTGCCTGACCCTGCTTGCTCAACTCTACG
TCTTTGTTTCGTTTTCTGTTCTGCGCCGTTACAGATCCAAGCTGTGACCGGCGCCTACCGTACGGCCACC
ATGTACCCTTATGACGTACCTGACTATGCTGGATCTTGCCCAGAGGAGGGCGGCGCGGCCGGGCTGGGCG
AGCTCCGCTCCTGGTGGGAGGTCCCGGCCATCGCGCACTTCTGCTCGCTCTTTCGCACCGCGTTCCGCCT
GCCCGACTTCGAGATCGAGGAGTTAGAAGCCGCTCTTCACAGAGATGACGTGGAGTTTATCAGTGACCTG
ATTGCCTGCCTGCTTCAGGGCTGCTATCAACGAAGAGATATCACGCCTCAGACATTCCACAGCTACCTAG
AGGACATCATCAACTACCGCTGGGAGCTCGAAGAAGGGAAGCCCAACCCTCTGAGGGAAGCCAGTTTCCA
GGACCTGCCTCTTCGCACACGGGTGGAGATCCTGCACCGACTCTGTGATTACCGGCTGGATGCAGACGAT
GTCTTCGATCTTCTAAAGGGCCTGGATGCAGACAGTCTCCGTGTGGAGCCATTGGGTGAAGACAATTCTG
GGGCACTATATTGGTATTTCTATGGAACACGAATGTACAAAGAGGACCCGGTGCAAGGAAAATCCAATGG
AGAACTCTCTTTGAGCAGGGAAAGTGAAGGACAAAAAAATGTCTCAAGTATTCCTGGAAAAACGGGAAAA
AGAAGAGGAAGACCCCCAAAACGGAAGAAACTGCAGGAGGAGATTCTGTTGAGTGAAAAGCAGGAAGAAA
ATTCCTTGGCATCCGAGCCACAGACAAGACATGGGTCCCAAGGGCCAGGCCAAGGTACTTGGTGGCTCCT
GTGCCAGACAGAAGAGGAATGGAGACAGGTCACCGAGAGTTTTCGCGAGAGGACCTCCCTTCGAGAACGG
CAGCTCTACAAGCTCCTCAGTGAGGACTTCCTGCCTGAGATCTGCAACATGATCGCCCAGAAGGGAAAAC
GTCCACAGCGCACAAAGGCAGAGTTGCATCCTAGGTGGATGTCTGACCACCTGTCCATCAAACCCGTCAA
GCAAGAGGAGACTCCTGTGCTGACCAGAATAGAAAAACAAAAGCGCAAAGAGGAGGAAGAAGAGCGTCAG
ATTCTTCTAGCAGTGCAGAAGAAGGAGCAGGAGCAGATGCTAAAGGAAGAGAGGAAACGCGAGTTGGAGG
AGAAGGTCAAGGCAGTGGAAGATCGAGCGAAGAGGAGAAAGCTCAGGGAAGAAAGGGCATGGCTGCTGGC
TCAAGGAAAGGAGCTCCCTCCAGAACTTTCCCATCTGGACCCCAATTCCCCCATGAGAGAGGAAAAAAAG
ACTAAAGACCTCTTTGAGTTG
[303 nt withheld, positions 1982-2284]
CATTTTCCTGGAGAAGATGGAGACACAGATGAAGAATTTTGGATTCGAGAGGATGAAAAGCGGGAGAAAA
GACGGAGTCGGGCTGGGCGAAGTGGTGGGAGCCATGTTTGGACCCGCTCCAGGGACCCAGAAGGGTCCAG
CAGGAAACAGCAGCCCATGGAGAATGGAGGAAAGTCGTTGCCCCCCACACGCCGAGCGCCCTCTTCTGGG
GACGATCAGAGCAGCAGCTCCACACAGCCCCCGCGGGAGGTGGGCACTTCCAATGGCCGAGGTTTTTCTC
ATCCCCTGCATTGTGGTGGGACACCCAGCCAGGCACCCTTTTTAAACCAGATGAGGCCAGCAGTACCAGG
AACATTTGGCCCTCTGCGAGGATCAGATCCTGCCACCTTGTATGGCTCCTCTGGAGTCCCGGAGCCACAC
CACGGGGAGCCTGTGCAGCAGCGTCAGCCTTTCACCATGCAGCCTCCAGTTGGAATTAACAGCCTCCGAG
GACCCAGGCTAGGCACACCAGAGGAGAAGCAAATGTGCGGGGGGCTGACACACCTTTCTAACATGGGCCC
ACACCCTGGATCCTTGCAGCTTGGGCAGATAAGTGGCCCAAGTCAGGATGGAAGCATGTATGCTCCAGCT
CAGTTCCAGCCAGGATTCATTCCTCCCCGGCATGGGGGGGCTCCAGCCCGGCCACCAGACTTTCCTGAAA
GCTCAGAAATTCCTCCCAGCCATATGTATCGATCGTACAAGTACCTGAATCGAGTACACTCTGCCGTCTG
GAATGGGAACCATGGTGCTACGAACCAAGGACCCTTGGGCCCAGATGAGAAGCCCCACCTGGGGCCAGGA
CCCTCTCACCAGCCTCGCACTCTCGGTCACGTGATGGATTCCCGAGTCATGAGACCACCTGTCCCCCCCA
ACCAGTGGACTGAACAATCAGGCTTCCTACCTCATGGAGTTCCTTCCTCAGGTAAGTATCAAGGTTACAA
GACAGGTTTAAGGAGACCAATAAGCTATTATTCGTATAGGATACTTTATACGAAGTTATTAAGTTATGGA
GACCGGTGTGGCACGTGCGGACCGAGCGGCCGCAGGAACCCCTAGTGATGGAGTTGGCCACTCCCTCTCT
GCGCGCTCGCTCGCTCACTGAGGCCGGGCGACCAAAGGTCGCCCGACGCCCGGGCTTTGCCCGGGCGGCC
TCAGTGAGCGAGCGAGCGCGCAGCTGCCTGCAGGGGCGCCTGATGCGGTATTTTCTCCTTACGCATCTGT
GCGGTATTTCACACCGCATA
[95 nt withheld, positions 3565-3659]
T
[46 nt withheld, positions 3661-3706]
C
[141 nt withheld, positions 3708-3848]
CCTTTGACGTTGGAGTCCACGTTCTTT
[37 nt withheld, positions 3876-3912]
ACTCTATCTCGGGCTATTCTTTTGATTTATAAGGGATTTTGCCGATTTCGGTCTATTGGTTAAAAAATGA
GCTGATTTAACAAAAATTTAACGCGAATTTTAACAAAATATTAACGTTTACAATTTTATGGTGCACTCTC
AGTACAATCTGCTCTGATGCCGCATAGTTAAGCCAGCCCCGACACCCGCCAACACCCGCTGACGCGCCCT
GACGGGCTTGTCTGCTCCCGGCATCCGCTTACAGACAAGCTGTGACCGTCTCCGGGAGCTGCATGTGTCA
GAGGTTTTCACCGTCATCACCGAAACGCGCGAGACGAAAGGGCCTCGTGATACGCCTATTTTTATAGGTT
AATGTCATGATAATAATGGTTTCTTAGACGTCAGGTGGCACTTTTCGGGGAAATGTGCGCGGAACCCCTA
TTTGTTTATTTTTCTAAATACATTCAAATATGTATCCGCTCATGAGACAATAACCCTGATAAATGCTTCA
ATAATATTGAAAAAGGAAGAGTATGAGTATTCAACATTTCCGTGTCGCCCTTATTCCCTTTTTTGCGGCA
TTTTGCCTTCCTGTTTTTGCTCACCCAGAAACGCTGGTGAAAGTAAAAGATGCTGAAGATCAGTTGGGTG
CACGAGTGGGTTACATCGAACTGGATCTCAACAGCGGTAAGATCCTTGAGAGTTTTCGCCCCGAAGAACG
TTTTCCAATGATGAGCACTTTTAAAGTTCTGCTATGTGGCGCGGTATTATCCCGTATTGACGCCGGGCAA
GAGCAACTCGGTCGCCGCATACACTATTCTCAGAATGACTTGGTTGAGTACTCACCAGTCACAGAAAAGC
ATCTTACGGATGGCATGACAGTAAGAGAATTATGCAGTGCTGCCATAACCATGAGTGATAACACTGCGGC
CAACTTACTTCTGACAACGATCGGAGGACCGAAGGAGCTAACCGCTTTTTTGCACAACATGGGGGATCAT
GTAACTCGCCTTGATCGTTGGGAACCGGAGCTGAATGAAGCCATACCAAACGACGAGCGTGACACCACGA
TGCCTGTAGCAATGGCAACAACGTTGCGCAAACTATTAACTGGCGAACTACTTACTCTAGCTTCCCGGCA
ACAATTAATAGACTGGATGGAGGCGGATAAAGTTGCAGGACCACTTCTGCGCTCGGCCCTTCCGGCTGGC
TGGTTTATTGCTGATAAATCTGGAGCCGGTGAGCGTGGGTCTCGCGGTATCATTGCAGCACTGGGGCCAG
ATGGTAAGCCCTCCCGTATCGTAGTTATCTACACGACGGGGAGTCAGGCAACTATGGATGAACGAAATAG
ACAGATCGCTGAGATAGGTGCCTCACTGATTAAGCATTGGTAACTGTCAGACCAAGTTTACTCATATATA
CTTTAGATTGATTTAAAACTTCATTTTTAATTTAAAAGGATCTAGGTGAAGATCCTTTTTGATAATCTCA
TGACCAAAATCCCTTAACGTGAGTTTTCGTTCCACTGAGCGTCAGACCCCGTAGAAAAGATCAAAGGATC
TTCTTGAGATCCTTTTTTTCTGCGCGTAATCTGCTGCTTGCAAACAAAAAAACCACCGCTACCAGCGGTG
GTTTGTTTGCCGGATCAAGAGCTACCAACTCTTTTTCCGAAGGTAACTGGCTTCAGCAGAGCGCAGATAC
CAAATACTGTTCTTCTAGTGTAGCCGTAGTTAGGCCACCACTTCAAGAACTCTGTAGCACCGCCTACATA
CCTCGCTCTGCTAATCCTGTTACCAGTGGCTGCTGCCAGTGGCGATAAGTCGTGTCTTACCGGGTTGGAC
TCAAGACGATAGTTACCGGATAAGGCGCAGCGGTCGGGCTGAACGGGGGGTTCGTGCACACAGCCCAGCT
TGGAGCGAACGACCTACACCGAACTGAGATACCTACAGCGTGAGCTATGAGAAAGCGCCACGCTTCCCGA
AGGGAGAAAGGCGGACAGGTATCCGGTAAGCGGCAGGGTCGGAACAGGAGAGCGCACGAGGGAGCTTCCA
GGGGGAAACGCCTGGTATCTTTATAGTCCTGTCGGGTTTCGCCACCTCTGACTTGAGCGTCGATTTTTGT
GATGCTCGTCAGGGGGGCGGAGCCTATGGAAAAACGCCAGCAACGCGGCCTTTTTACGGTTCCTGGCCTT
TTGCTGGCCTTTTGCTCACATGT
